Addgene plasmid #208791: pAAV-C2m2-SNAP
Purpose: For AAV production to express C2m2-SNAP in astrocytes
Depositing lab: Urte Neniskyte. Depositing organization: Vilnius University. Publication: Genetically encoded phosphatidylserine biosensor for in vitro, ex vivo and in vivo labelling. Dirvelyte E, Bujanauskiene D, Jankaityte E, Daugelaviciene N, Kisieliute U, Nagula I, Budvytyte R, Neniskyte U. Cell Mol Biol Lett. 2023 Jul 27;28(1):59. doi: 10.1186/s11658-023-00472-7. PubMed 37501184.
Backbone
  Vector backbone: pAAV-GFAP-mKate2.5f
  Backbone manufacturer: Viviana Gradinaru
  Backbone size w/o insert (bp): 4496
  Total vector size (bp): 5699
  Vector type: Mammalian Expression, AAV
Growth in bacteria
  Bacterial resistance: Ampicillin, 100 μg/mL
  Growth temperature: 37°C
  Growth strain: NEB Stable
  Copy number: High Copy
Gene/Insert
  Gene/Insert name: C2m2-SNAP (alt name: C2 domain)
  Species: M. musculus (mouse)
  Insert size (bp): 1203
  Mutation: Mutated 24 and 45 lysine to asparagine in C2 domain (K24N, K45N), disabling the probe binding to phosphatidylserine
  GenBank ID: 17304
  Entrez Gene: Mfge8 (a.k.a. MFG-E8, MP47, Mfgm, P47, SED1, lactadherin)
  Promoter: GFAP promoter
  Tag / fusion protein: SNAP-tag (C terminal on insert)
  Cloning method: Restriction Enzyme; 5′ cloning site AflII (not destroyed); 3′ cloning site BamHI (not destroyed)
  Sequencing primers: 5′ GAAGGTCTGAAGAGTTTACTCC; 3′ AATGAAAGCCATACGGGAAG
Terms and licenses: Academic/Nonprofit Terms; Industry Terms: Not Available to Industry
Depositor comments: Please note: The plasmid contains a 22bp deletion and three A/T mixed bases in the 5' ITR. The plasmid was successfully used for AAV packaging and expression in cells and tissues by the depositing lab. These discrepancies are not expected to affect plasmid function.
How to cite: pAAV-C2m2-SNAP was a gift from Urte Neniskyte (Addgene plasmid # 208791 ; http://n2t.net/addgene:208791 ; RRID:Addgene_208791)
