[The description below was written by a language model from this plasmid's Addgene catalogue record and pLannotate feature annotations shown in this document.]
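Description:
pAAV-C2m2-SNAP is an AAV transfer plasmid, built on the pAAV-GFAP-mKate2.5f backbone, for producing recombinant adeno-associated virus that expresses a SNAP-tagged lactadherin C2 domain variant in astrocytes. It is maintained in bacteria through a high-copy ColE1/pUC-type origin and selected with ampicillin via the β-lactamase gene. The expression cassette is flanked by AAV2 inverted terminal repeats, which direct replication and packaging of the intervening DNA into viral particles. The depositor notes a 22 bp deletion and three ambiguous A/T bases in the 5′ ITR. This fits the annotation, which detects the ITRs only as fragments. The depositing lab reports that the plasmid was nonetheless packaged and expressed successfully.

The catalogue entry lists a GFAP promoter as the driver of astrocyte-directed transcription. The automated feature table does not annotate it, showing only short fragment matches to a Tet-responsive promoter and a yeast ADH1 promoter in the upstream region, which are probably incidental similarities. The insert encodes the C2 domain of mouse Mfge8 (lactadherin, MFG-E8), a domain that normally binds phosphatidylserine-rich membranes. Here it carries K24N and K45N substitutions that abolish that binding. The domain is fused at its C terminus to SNAP-tag, an alkylguanine-DNA alkyltransferase variant that reacts covalently with benzylguanine-derivatised dyes so the protein can be labelled. A WPRE downstream of the coding sequence enhances transcript stability and expression, and an SV40 polyadenylation signal is annotated before the 3′ ITR, though on the reverse strand.

Because the mutant cannot bind phosphatidylserine, the construct presumably serves as a non-binding control for a genetically encoded phosphatidylserine biosensor, although the record does not spell out this role. The sequenced record is slightly shorter than the stated total vector size.
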