Features (pLannotate 1.2.2; 13 found; start..end, strand, type, name):
     61..123     -  repeat_region  AAV2 ITR (fragment): inverted terminal repeat of adeno-associated virus serotype 2 inverted
    835..890     +  promoter       TRE3GV promoter (fragment): 3rd-generation Tet-responsive promoter that can be activated by binding of Tet-On® 3G, optimized for retroviral and lentiviral vectors
    916..933     +  promoter       ADH1 promoter (fragment): S. cerevisiae ADH1; promoter for alcohol dehydrogenase 1
   1031..1528    +  CDS            Mfge8 (fragment): MFGM_MOUSE - Experimental evidence at protein level: Swiss-Prot protein existence level 1. Contributes to phagocytic removal of apoptotic cells in many tissues. Specific ligand for the alpha-v/beta-3 and alpha-v/beta-5 receptors. Also binds to phosphatidylserine-enriched cell surfaces in a receptor-independent manner. Zona pellucida-binding protein which may play a role in gamete interaction (By similarity). Plays an important role in the maintenance of intestinal epithelial homeostasis and the promotion of mucosal healing. Promotes VEGF-dependent neovascularization. From Mus musculus (Mouse).
   1616..2158    +  CDS            SNAP-tag®: human O6-alkylguanine-DNA-alkyltransferase variant that forms covalent bonds with benzylguanine derivatives fast-reacting variant, optimized for mammalian expression
   2166..2754    +  misc_feature   WPRE: woodchuck hepatitis virus posttranscriptional regulatory element
   3317..3438    -  polyA_signal   SV40 poly(A) signal: SV40 polyadenylation signal
   3461..3529    -  CDS            large T antigen (fragment): large T antigen from SV40 (simian virus 40)
   3541..3670    +  repeat_region  AAV2 ITR (fragment): inverted terminal repeat of adeno-associated virus serotype 2 inverted
   3821..3925    +  promoter       AmpR promoter: bla
   3926..4786    +  CDS            AmpR: β-lactamase; bla; confers resistance to ampicillin, carbenicillin, and related antibiotics
   4957..5545    +  rep_origin     ori: high-copy-number ColE1/pMB1/pBR322/pUC origin of replication
   5661..43      +  repeat_region  AAV2 ITR (fragment) (across the origin): inverted terminal repeat of adeno-associated virus serotype 2 inverted
>Addgene plasmid #208791 | pAAV-C2m2-SNAP | addgene full sequence | sequence record 412605 | Addgene NGS Result
TTGGCCACTCCCTCTCTGCGCGCTCGCTCGCTCACTGAGGCCGCCCGGGCWWWGCCCGGGCGGCCTCAGT
GAGCGAGCGAGCGCGCAGAGAGGGAGTGGCCAACTCCATCACTAGGGGTTCCTACTAGTAACATATCCTG
GTGTGGAGTAGGGGACGCTGCTCTGACAGAGGCTCGGGGGCCTGAGCTGGCTCTGTGAGCTGGGGAGGAG
GCAGACAGCCAGGCCTTGTCTGCAAGCAGACCTGGCAGCATTGGGCTGGCCGCCCCCCAGGGCCTCCTCT
TCATGCCCAGTGAATGACTCACCTTGGCACAGACACAATGTTCGGGGTGGGCACAGTGCCTGCTTCCCGC
CGCACCCCAGCCCCCCTCAAATGCCTTCCGAGAAGCCCATTGAGCAGGGGGCTTGCATTGCACCCCAGCC
TGACAGCCTGGCATCTTGGGATAAAAGCAGCACAGCCCCCTAGGGGCTGCCCTTGCTGTGTGGCGCCACC
GGCGGTGGAGAACAAGGCTCTATTCAGCCTGTGCCCAGGAAAGGGGATCAGGGGATGCCCAGGCATGGAC
AGTGGGTGGCAGGGGGGGAGAGGAGGGCTGTCTGCTTCCCAGAAGTCCAAGGACACAAATGGGTGAGGGG
AGAGCTCTCCCCATAGCTGGGCTGCGGCCCAACCCCACCCCCTCAGGCTATGCCAGGGGGTGTTGCCAGG
GGCACCCGGGCATCGCCAGTCTAGCCCACTCCTTCATAAAGCCCTCGTATCCCAGGAGCGAGCAGAGCCA
GAGCAGGTTGGAGAGGAGACGCATCACCTCTGCTGCTTGCCTAAAACAGGTAAGTCCCATTAATCTCCCT
ATCAGTGATAGAGAAGGTCTGAAGAGTTTACTCCCTATCAGTGATAGAGATTAATTCCTCTACTAACCTT
GTTCATCTTTTCTTTTTTTTTCTACAGGTCCTGGGTGATTAACAGCTTAAGGCCGCCACCATGCAGGTCT
CCCGTGTGCTGGCCGCGCTGTGCGGCATGCTACTCTGCGCCTCTGGCCTCTTCGCCGCGTCTGGTGACCA
TATGCACGGATGTTCTGAGCCCCTGGGCCTGAAGAATAACACAATTCCTGACAGCCAGATGTCAGCCTCC
AGCAGCTACAATACATGGAACCTGCGTGCTTTTGGCTGGTACCCCCACTTGGGAAGGCTGGATAATCAGG
GCAATATCAATGCCTGGACGGCTCAGAGCAACAGTGCCAAGGAATGGCTGCAGGTTGACCTGGGCACTCA
GAGGCAAGTGACAGGAATCATCACCCAGGGGGCCCGTGACTTTGGCCACATCCAGTATGTGGCGTCCTAC
AAGGTAGCCCACAGTGATGATGGTGTGCAGTGGACTGTATATGAGGAGCAAGGAAGCAGCAAGGTCTTCC
AGGGCAACTTGGACAACAACTCCCACAAGAAGAACATCTTCGAGAAACCCTTCATGGCTCGCTACGTGCG
TGTCCTTCCAGTGTCCTGGCATAACCGCATCACCCTGCGCCTGGAGCTGCTGGGCTGTAAGCTTGGCACT
GGAGGCTCTGGAGGCACTGGAGGCTCTGGAGGCACCGGTAGCACTAGCGGCGGAAGCGGCGGGACAGGTA
CGCGTGACAAAGACTGCGAAATGAAGCGCACCACCCTGGATAGCCCTCTGGGCAAGCTGGAACTGTCTGG
GTGCGAACAGGGCCTGCACCGTATCATCTTCCTGGGCAAAGGAACATCTGCCGCCGACGCCGTGGAAGTG
CCTGCCCCAGCCGCCGTGCTGGGCGGACCAGAGCCACTGATGCAGGCCACCGCCTGGCTCAACGCCTACT
TTCACCAGCCTGAGGCCATCGAGGAGTTCCCTGTGCCAGCCCTGCACCACCCAGTGTTCCAGCAGGAGAG
CTTTACCCGCCAGGTGCTGTGGAAACTGCTGAAAGTGGTGAAGTTCGGAGAGGTCATCAGCTACAGCCAC
CTGGCCGCCCTGGCCGGCAATCCCGCCGCCACCGCCGCCGTGAAAACCGCCCTGAGCGGAAATCCCGTGC
CCATTCTGATCCCCTGCCACCGGGTGGTGCAGGGCGACCTGGACGTGGGGGGCTACGAGGGCGGGCTCGC
CGTGAAAGAGTGGCTGCTGGCCCACGAGGGCCACAGACTGGGCAAGCCTGGGCTGGGTGGATCCTAATCA
ACCTCTGGATTACAAAATTTGTGAAAGATTGACTGGTATTCTTAACTATGTTGCTCCTTTTACGCTATGT
GGATACGCTGCTTTAATGCCTTTGTATCATGCTATTGCTTCCCGTATGGCTTTCATTTTCTCCTCCTTGT
ATAAATCCTGGTTGCTGTCTCTTTATGAGGAGTTGTGGCCCGTTGTCAGGCAACGTGGCGTGGTGTGCAC
TGTGTTTGCTGACGCAACCCCCACTGGTTGGGGCATTGCCACCACCTGTCAGCTCCTTTCCGGGACTTTC
GCTTTCCCCCTCCCTATTGCCACGGCGGAACTCATCGCCGCCTGCCTTGCCCGCTGCTGGACAGGGGCTC
GGCTGTTGGGCACTGACAATTCCGTGGTGTTGTCGGGGAAATCATCGTCCTTTCCTTGGCTGCTCGCCTG
TGTTGCCACCTGGATTCTGCGCGGGACGTCCTTCTGCTACGTCCCTTCGGCCCTCAATCCAGCGGACCTT
CCTTCCCGCGGCCTGCTGCCGGCTCTGCGGCCTCTTCCGCGTCTTCGCCTTCGCCCTCAGACGAGTCGGA
TCTCCCTTTGGGCCGCCTCCCCGCCTGAATTCTGCATACTTCTTTACATTCCAGATATCTGCATCAAACA
CCATTGTCACACTCCATCGCGATCACGCGAGCCGAACGAACAAACCCAACAACATGAAACTACCTAGCGC
TTCTATTCAGCATGATGTCTTTCGTATACACAAATTCGGTTCTACAGGGTAACCTAGGCTGCATGTTTAA
ACATACATACTTCTTTACATTCCAGATATCTGCATCAAACACCATTGTCACACTCCATCGCGATCACGCG
AGCCGAACGAACAAACCCAACAACATGAAACTACCTAGCGCTTCTATTCAGCATGATGTCTTTCGTATAC
ACAAATTCGGTTCTACAGGGTAACCTAGGCTGCATGTTTAAACATACATACTTCTTTACATTCCAGATAT
CTGCATCAAACACCATTGTCACACTCCATCGCGATCACGCGAGCCGAACGAACAAACCCAACAACATGAA
ACTACCTAGCGCTTCTATTCAGCATGATGTCTTTCGTATACACAAATTCGGTTCTACAGGGTAACCTAGG
CTGCAGGTACCTTCGAGCAGACATGATAAGATACATTGATGAGTTTGGACAAACCACAACTAGAATGCAG
TGAAAAAAATGCTTTATTTGTGAAATTTGTGATGCTATTGCTTTATTTGTAACCATTATAAGCTGCAATA
AACAAGTTAACAACAACAATTGCATTCATTTTATGTTTCAGGTTCAGGGGGAGATGTGGGAGGTTTTTTA
AAGCAAGTAAAACCTCTACAAATGTGGTAAAATCAAGCTTAGGAACCCCTAGTGATGGAGTTGGCCACTC
CCTCTCTGCGCGCTCGCTCGCTCACTGAGGCCGGGCGACCAAAGGTCGCCCGACGCCCGGGCTTTGCCCG
GGCGGCCTCAGTGAGCGAGCGAGCGCGCAGAGAGGGAGTGGCCAAGCTAGCGGGCGATTAAGGAAAGGGC
TAGATCATTCTTGAAGACGAAAGGGCCTCGTGATACGCCTATTTTTATAGGTTAATGTCATGATAATAAT
GGTTTCTTAGACGTCAGGTGGCACTTTTCGGGGAAATGTGCGCGGAACCCCTATTTGTTTATTTTTCTAA
ATACATTCAAATATGTATCCGCTCATGAGACAATAACCCTGATAAATGCTTCAATAATATTGAAAAAGGA
AGAGTATGAGTATTCAACATTTCCGTGTCGCCCTTATTCCCTTTTTTGCGGCATTTTGCCTTCCTGTTTT
TGCTCACCCAGAAACGCTGGTGAAAGTAAAAGATGCTGAAGATCAGTTGGGTGCACGAGTGGGTTACATC
GAACTGGATCTCAACAGCGGTAAGATCCTTGAGAGTTTTCGCCCCGAAGAACGTTTTCCAATGATGAGCA
CTTTTAAAGTTCTGCTATGTGGCGCGGTATTATCCCGTGTTGACGCCGGGCAAGAGCAACTCGGTCGCCG
CATACACTATTCTCAGAATGACTTGGTTGAGTACTCACCAGTCACAGAAAAGCATCTTACGGATGGCATG
ACAGTAAGAGAATTATGCAGTGCTGCCATAACCATGAGTGATAACACTGCGGCCAACTTACTTCTGACAA
CGATCGGAGGACCGAAGGAGCTAACCGCTTTTTTGCACAACATGGGGGATCATGTAACTCGCCTTGATCG
TTGGGAACCGGAGCTGAATGAAGCCATACCAAACGACGAGCGTGACACCACGATGCCTGTAGCAATGGCA
ACAACGTTGCGCAAACTATTAACTGGCGAACTACTTACTCTAGCTTCCCGGCAACAATTAATAGACTGGA
TGGAGGCGGATAAAGTTGCAGGACCACTTCTGCGCTCGGCCCTTCCGGCTGGCTGGTTTATTGCTGATAA
ATCTGGAGCCGGTGAGCGTGGGTCTCGCGGTATCATTGCAGCACTGGGGCCAGATGGTAAGCCCTCCCGT
ATCGTAGTTATCTACACGACGGGGAGTCAGGCAACTATGGATGAACGAAATAGACAGATCGCTGAGATAG
GTGCCTCACTGATTAAGCATTGGTAACTGTCAGACCAAGTTTACTCATATATACTTTAGATTGATTTAAA
ACTTCATTTTTAATTTAAAAGGATCTAGGTGAAGATCCTTTTTGATAATCTCATGACCAAAATCCCTTAA
CGTGAGTTTTCGTTCCACTGAGCGTCAGACCCCGTAGAAAAGATCAAAGGATCTTCTTGAGATCCTTTTT
TTCTGCGCGTAATCTGCTGCTTGCAAACAAAAAAACCACCGCTACCAGCGGTGGTTTGTTTGCCGGATCA
AGAGCTACCAACTCTTTTTCCGAAGGTAACTGGCTTCAGCAGAGCGCAGATACCAAATACTGTTCTTCTA
GTGTAGCCGTAGTTAGGCCACCACTTCAAGAACTCTGTAGCACCGCCTACATACCTCGCTCTGCTAATCC
TGTTACCAGTGGCTGCTGCCAGTGGCGATAAGTCGTGTCTTACCGGGTTGGACTCAAGACGATAGTTACC
GGATAAGGCGCAGCGGTCGGGCTGAACGGGGGGTTCGTGCACACAGCCCAGCTTGGAGCGAACGACCTAC
ACCGAACTGAGATACCTACAGCGTGAGCTATGAGAAAGCGCCACGCTTCCCGAAGGGAGAAAGGCGGACA
GGTATCCGGTAAGCGGCAGGGTCGGAACAGGAGAGCGCACGAGGGAGCTTCCAGGGGGAAACGCCTGGTA
TCTTTATAGTCCTGTCGGGTTTCGCCACCTCTGACTTGAGCGTCGATTTTTGTGATGCTCGTCAGGGGGG
CGGAGCCTATGGAAAAACGCCAGCAACGCGGCCTTTTTACGGTTCCTGGCCTTTTGCTGGCCTTTTGCTC
ACATGTAATAAACACACACACACCAACAACCGTGGTTGGTTGTTGTGTTGGTTTATTCTCGAG
